>Addgene plasmid #122618 | TC562 | addgene full sequence | sequence record 245107 | Addgene NGS Result
ATGTCACGACTGGATAAATCGAAGGTCATCAACTCTGCTCTGGAACTGCTGAATGGAGTGGGAATTGAAG
GACTTACAACCCGAAAGCTTGCACAAAAATTGGGAGTTGAACAACCAACACTTTACTGGCATGTTAAGAA
TAAGCGAGCACTTTTGGATGCTCTTCCAATTGAAATGTTGGATAGACATCATACTCATTCATGTCCACTT
GAAGGAGAATCTTGGCAAGATTTCTTGAGAAACAACGCAAAGTCATACCGATGCGCTCTTTTGTCTCATA
GAGATGGAGCAAAAGTTCATCTTGGAACACGACCAACTGAAAAGCAATACGAAACATTGGAAAACCAACT
TGCTTTCTTGTGTCAACAAGGATTTTCATTGGAAAATGCTCTTTACGCATTGTCTGCTGTTGGACATTTT
ACACTTGGATGCGTTTTGGAAGAACAAGAACATCAAGTTGCAAAAGAAGAACGAGAAACTCCAACAACTG
ATTCAATGCCACCACTTTTGAAGCAAGCTATCGAACTTTTCGATAGACAAGGAGCAGAACCAGCTTTCCT
TTTTGGACTGGAACTTATTATCTGTGGACTTGAGAAACAACTGAAATGTGAATCGGGAGGAGGATCTGGA
TCTGGATCTGGATCTGGTTCCGGTCGACAACTTGAGCTTCCGCCGACTGCGACTGCCACTGCAAGTATCA
TGCCCCATGTCATGGAACAGCCCCTGTCAACGTCAATAAATCCGGTCAATGATCGGTTTAATGGAATACC
GAATCCTACCCCCTACAATAGCGATGCGGCCCTAGACGCAATTACTCAAACCAATGACTACGGATCAGTC
AATACCCATGGCATTCTCAGTACATATCCACCACCTGCCACCCACTTGAACGAGGCCTCGGTGGCCCTTG
CGCCTGGAGGTGCTCCTCCCAGACCACCCCCGCCATACGTTGATAGTACAACGAACCATCCTCCTTACCA
TAGTAACCTCGTCCCCATGGCCAATTTCGGATATTCGACTGTAGACTATGATGCGATGGTGGTTGACGTT
GATCCGCAGTTCATGACGAACCTCGGGTTTGTCCCAGGGTGTAATTTTAGCGATATCAACACGTATGAGC
AACCATGGGGCAGTGGGGCTACTAACTTCAGCCTGCTGAAGCAGGCTGGAGACGTGGAGGAGAACCCTGG
ACCTATGGTCTCCGAGCTCATTAAAGAAAACATGCATATGAAGCTCTACATGGAGGGAACCGTCAACAAC
CACCACTTCAAGTGCACCTCCGAGGGAGAGGGAAAGCCATACGAGGGAACCCAAACCATGCGTATCAAGG
CCGTCGAGGGAGGACCACTCCCATTCGCCTTCGACATCCTCGCCACCTCCTTCATGTACGGATCCAAGGT
AAGTTTAAACATATATATACTAACTAACCCTGATTATTTAAATTTTCAGACCTTCATCAACCACACCCAA
GGAATCCCAGACTTCTTCAAGCAATCCTTCCCAGAGGGATTCACCTGGGAGCGTGTCACCACCTACGAGG
ACGGAGGAGTCCTCACCGCCACCCAAGACACCTCCCTCCAAGACGGATGCCTCATCTACAACGTCAAGGT
AAGTTTAAACAGTTCGGTACTAACTAACCATACATATTTAAATTTTCAGATCCGTGGAGTCAACTTCCCA
TCCAACGGACCAGTCATGCAAAAGAAGACCCTCGGATGGGAGGCCTCCACCGAGACCCTCTACCCAGCCG
ACGGAGGACTTGAGGGACGTGCCGACATGGCCCTCAAGCTCGTCGGAGGAGGACACCTCATCTGCAACCT
CAAGGTAAGTTTAAACATGATTTTACTAACTAACTAATCTGATTTAAATTTTCAGACCACCTACCGTTCC
AAGAAGCCAGCCAAGAACCTCAAGATGCCAGGAGTCTACTACGTCGACCGTCGTCTTGAGCGTATCAAGG
AGGCCGACAAGGAGACCTACGTCGAGCAACACGAGGTCGCCGTCGCCCGTTACTGCGACCTCCCATCCAA
GCTCGGACACCGTGGATCGGGAGAGGGACGAGGAAGTCTTTTGACCTGCGGAGATGTTGAGGAGAACCCA
GGACCAATGTCGCGTCTTGATAAATCGAAAGTTATTAATTCAGCTCTTGAACTTTTGAACGAAGTTGGAA
TTGAAGGATTGACAACTAGAAAGCTTGCACAAAAGTTGGGAGTTGAACAACCAACACTTTATTGGCATGT
TCGAAATAAGCAAACTCTTATGAACATGTTGTCTGAAGCTATTCTTGCAAAACATCATACAAGATCAGCT
CCATTGCCAACTGAATCTTGGCAACAATTCCTTCAAGAAAATGCTTTGTCATTTCGAAAAGCACTTTTGG
TTCATAGAGATGGAGCACGATTGCATATTGGAACATCTCCAACTCCACCACAATTCGAACAAGCTGAAGC
ACAACTTAGATGTTTGTGCGATGCTGGATTCTCAGTTGAAGAAGCACTTTTCATCTTGCAATCAATCTCT
CATTTCACACTTGGAGCTGTTTTGGAAGAACAAGCAACTAACCAAATCGAAAACAACCATGTTATTGATG
CTGCACCACCACTTTTGCAAGAAGCTTTCAATATTCAAGCACGAACATCTGCTGAAATGGCATTCCATTT
CGGACTTAAGTCATTGATCTTCGGATTTTCTGCTCAACTTGATGAAAAGAAACATACTCCAATTGAAGAT
GGAAACAAGCCAAAGAAGAAAAGAAAACTGGGAAGTGGAAGTAATGGAAGTAGTGGATCCAGATCTGCGC
CACCTTCTTCCGATTGTCCGCCGCCGATTGCCTACTACCATCATCATCCACAACATCAGCAACAATTCCT
GCCATTTCCAATGCCATATTTCTTGGCTCCACCGCCGCAAGCTCAACAAGGAGCTCCTTTTCCAGTGCAA
TATATTCCACAGCAACATGATTTGATGAATAGCCAGCCAATGTATGCACCAATGGCACCGACATACTACT
ATCAACCAATTAATTCGAATGGCATGCCCATGAATTCCAACTGAGCGCCGGTCGCTACCATTACCAACTT
GTCTGGTGTCAAAAATAATAGGGGCCGCTGTCATCAGAGTAAGTTTAAACTGAGTTCTACTAACTAACGA
GTAATATTTAAATTTTCAGCATCTCGCGCCCGTGCCTCTGACTTCTAAGTCCAATTACTCTTCAACATCC
CTACATGCTCTTTCTCCCTGTGCTCCCACCCCCTATTTTTGTTATTATCAAAAAACTTCTCTTAATTTCT
TTGTTTTTTAGCTTCTTTTAAGTCACCTCTAACAATGAAATTGTGTAGATTCAAAAATAGAATTAATTCG
TAATAAAAAGTCGAAAAAAATTGTGCTCCCTCCCCCCATTAATAATAATTCTATCCCAAAATCTACACAA
TGTTCTGTGTACACTTCTTATGTTTTTTACTTCTGATAAATTTTTTTGAAACATCATAGAAAAAACCGCA
CACAAAATACCTTATCATATGTTACGTTTCAGTTTATGACCGCAATTTTTATTTCTTCGCACGTCTGGGC
CTCTCATGACGTCAAATCATGCTCATCGTGAAAAAGTTTTGGAGTATTTTTGGAATTTTTCAATCAAGTG
AAAGTTTATGAAATTAATTTTCCTGCTTTTGCTTTTTGGGGTTTCCCCTATTGTTTGTCAAGATTTCGAG
GACGGCGTTTTTCTTGCTAAAATCACAAGTATTGATGAGCACGATGCAAGAAAGATCGGAAGAAGGTTTG
GGTTTGAGGCTCAGTGGAAGGTGAGTAGAAGTTGATAATTTGAAAGTGGAGTAGTGTCTATGGGGTTTTT
GCCTTAAATGACAGAATACATTCCCAATATACCAAACATAACTGTTTCCTACTAGTCGGCCGTACGGGCC
CTTTCGTCTCGCGCGTTTCGGTGATGACGGTGAAAACCTCTGACACATGCAGCTCCCGGAGACGGTCACA
GCTTGTCTGTAAGCGGATGCCGGGAGCAGACAAGCCCGTCAGGGCGCGTCAGCGGGTGTTGGCGGGTGTC
GGGGCTGGCTTAACTATGCGGCATCAGAGCAGATTGTACTGAGAGTGCACCATATGCGGTGTGAAATACC
GCACAGATGCGTAAGGAGAAAATACCGCATCAGGCGGCCTTAAGGGCCTCGTGATACGCCTATTTTTATA
GGTTAATGTCATGATAATAATGGTTTCTTAGACGTCAGGTGGCACTTTTCGGGGAAATGTGCGCGGAACC
CCTATTTGTTTATTTTTCTAAATACATTCAAATATGTATCCGCTCATGAGACAATAACCCTGATAAATGC
TTCAATAATATTGAAAAAGGAAGAGTATGAGTATTCAACATTTCCGTGTCGCCCTTATTCCCTTTTTTGC
GGCATTTTGCCTTCCTGTTTTTGCTCACCCAGAAACGCTGGTGAAAGTAAAAGATGCTGAAGATCAGTTG
GGTGCACGAGTGGGTTACATCGAACTGGATCTCAACAGCGGTAAGATCCTTGAGAGTTTTCGCCCCGAAG
AACGTTTTCCAATGATGAGCACTTTTAAAGTTCTGCTATGTGGCGCGGTATTATCCCGTATTGACGCCGG
GCAAGAGCAACTCGGTCGCCGCATACACTATTCTCAGAATGACTTGGTTGAGTACTCACCAGTCACAGAA
AAGCATCTTACGGATGGCATGACAGTAAGAGAATTATGCAGTGCTGCCATAACCATGAGTGATAACACTG
CGGCCAACTTACTTCTGACAACGATCGGAGGACCGAAGGAGCTAACCGCTTTTTTGCACAACATGGGGGA
TCATGTAACTCGCCTTGATCGTTGGGAACCGGAGCTGAATGAAGCCATACCAAACGACGAGCGTGACACC
ACGATGCCTGTAGCAATGGCAACAACGTTGCGCAAACTATTAACTGGCGAACTACTTACTCTAGCTTCCC
GGCAACAATTAATAGACTGGATGGAGGCGGATAAAGTTGCAGGACCACTTCTGCGCTCGGCCCTTCCGGC
TGGCTGGTTTATTGCTGATAAATCTGGAGCCGGTGAGCGTGGGTCTCGCGGTATCATTGCAGCACTGGGG
CCAGATGGTAAGCCCTCCCGTATCGTAGTTATCTACACGACGGGGAGTCAGGCAACTATGGATGAACGAA
ATAGACAGATCGCTGAGATAGGTGCCTCACTGATTAAGCATTGGTAACTGTCAGACCAAGTTTACTCATA
TATACTTTAGATTGATTTAAAACTTCATTTTTAATTTAAAAGGATCTAGGTGAAGATCCTTTTTGATAAT
CTCATGACCAAAATCCCTTAACGTGAGTTTTCGTTCCACTGAGCGTCAGACCCCGTAGAAAAGATCAAAG
GATCTTCTTGAGATCCTTTTTTTCTGCGCGTAATCTGCTGCTTGCAAACAAAAAAACCACCGCTACCAGC
GGTGGTTTGTTTGCCGGATCAAGAGCTACCAACTCTTTTTCCGAAGGTAACTGGCTTCAGCAGAGCGCAG
ATACCAAATACTGTTCTTCTAGTGTAGCCGTAGTTAGGCCACCACTTCAAGAACTCTGTAGCACCGCCTA
CATACCTCGCTCTGCTAATCCTGTTACCAGTGGCTGCTGCCAGTGGCGATAAGTCGTGTCTTACCGGGTT
GGACTCAAGACGATAGTTACCGGATAAGGCGCAGCGGTCGGGCTGAACGGGGGGTTCGTGTACACAGCCC
AGCTTGGAGCGAACGACCTACACCGAACTGAGATACCTACAGCGTGAGCTATGAGAAAGCGCCACGCTTC
CCGAAGGGAGAAAGGCGGACAGGTATCCGGTAAGCGGCAGGGTCGGAACAGGAGAGCGCACGAGGGAGCT
TCCAGGGGGAAACGCCTGGTATCTTTATAGTCCTGTCGGGTTTCGCCACCTCTGACTTGAGCGTCGATTT
TTGTGATGCTCGTCAGGGGGGCGGAGCCTATGGAAAAACGCCAGCAACGCGGCCTTTTTACGGTTCCTGG
CCTTTTGCTGGCCTTTTGCTCACATGTTCTTTCCTGCGTTATCCCCTGATTCTGTGGATAACCGTATTAC
CGCGGCCGCCAACAATATAGGATGCTCAGGAGACTATAATTCAAAAAACCCAACCCAAATTAGCATAAGC
TTCCCCAAATTGGAACAGTGAAATACTCAATCAATCACTCTGGCGGTTTTCTCCACAAAGAACACGAAAT
TGGAAAAAGGAAAAGATTGATTTGTTTGAAGGCGTGAGGAAATCGAAAAAAAATTGTTTCAAAACAAATG
AAATATTTTAACGAATAAACCCAGGAATGCCACTTTTTGGTGCCCGCCTACAAAAAAGTCAACTGTTCTT
AAACTCCTACATAGTTGCCCTCTCTAACGAATGTTGCTTTTTTTAAATTTTCATTGAATTTGATTATCGT
CTGTATGCGCCTACTCTATCAGTGGAAAACATGCCCATTTCCCACAAATTTACTCGTTTGGAGCTCAAAA
TGTTAAATGGGGCATCAGGGAATTGGCATCTCACAGAAAGTGGCGGATGAGTTATATGTAATAATAATGG
TGGCTGAAGTGGAAACCGCAAAAAAAGGATGTGTATTTGAGATTTTGCAACGGAATTTGAATCAGATACA
CAAAATGAGAGAAATTTATAGATTCTTTAAAATCCACCTGAAGTCGGCAAATTTTTGAAAGGTCTGTTCG
TTCAGTTTTTCATAAGTTTTATGAATTTTGATTTACTACTGAAGTTCGAGAAAAGCCCTTTAACCATACC
AATAAGAAATTATGTTAACTTTACAAGAATATTAACAAAAAATTATTAAAAAACTGTGTTCCCCTGGCAT
TATGATATTTCCACCGTCAGTTCTCTATTAAAACTTCAACTCTACACAGTTTCAACTCTCAAATGAGCTG
TCCATCTTTTGCCTTCAGGAAATTATGCTAATCTGCTGATTTCGCGCACTTTCACCACACTATTTCCAAA
TAGAAGGAGGGGTGGTGCAACACACGAGACACTGCAAAAAGGTTCAGTGAAGATTTATCTACTTGTGAGA
TGAGAGCAGGAGGGGTGGGAGAAGTGTGATGATTGACGGGATGACAAGAACAGTGATGTGGTGTCGAAAT
GGAAGATGCGCTAATTTGTGGAGTTTTATGAAATTTGAATAATTACATTTATAACATCTACTAGTTAGGC
GTCTGTGTAGGTATTGCCTGCCTGCCTACAAGGCATATGTACGAGGCAGGTTAAACCTCCTAGAAAGCTA
CGGTACTTTCAAACCACATAACATTTATACTGGTGTCTTTTCGCGTCTTCTTCTTGAACATGTAGACCCT
CAAAAAGCTAAGTTTTACACTGTGTAGTTTGCTTTGAAATCTACAAAAATTGGAGGCACGCCTTCTGGAC
TTTGCCGACACGCCTACTTTCTACCTACCAACTGCCTACTTCCACAGTCTAGCGTGAACTCCAATACCAT
TTTAAAAATTGTTTTATCTCAAATTTTCAATTTTTAAATCCAATTTCCCAGTTCTAAAAAAAAAATTTTT
TTTTAATTTAAAAACTCTCATCCTTTTTAATGCTCGTTCCCATTCGGCAAGACGTGTACCAAACACAAAA
CAAATTGACTGGTGATCCATCTCGAATTTCTCGTTTCAAATTAGTCGTTGCTATATATATTGTCTTATGT
GTGGAAAACGAATAAGAAAAATTAGAGAAAGATGAGAGAGCAGGGGCAGAATGAAAATTTGCATGGAAAT
TGAAGAAGATCACTGCTTTTTCCGATGAATGATGACTAAATAGAATGAGTTGAGAGGAAAATAATCATAA
TTCTAATTTTAATTAGAAATATGATATGGAAAGTAAGCAAAACCACAAGGCTTTTGCTCTGAACTTATTT
CCGAAAAAAAAAAGTGAAACTGAAAGTTAGAATTTTCAAAATAAATATTGCGAGAGTCAACCTTCAGAAA
AATTGGCGAGAAATCAAATTTGAATTCTCTGAAAATTTAGTTAAAATACATATGTTATCCTTCTTTGTTT
TTTGGCCTTAGCCTGCCTTCAAGGCGACCTGAGCCTATGCGGGTGCCTAATACCGAAACACACATAATTT
TTTTTTTTAATCTTTAAATACTGTAACGAGTCGCGAGATCCAGCGAGACCCATAGAATATGTTGAGCGCT
GCAAACAATCGTATAACTCTTGTCCAAATTTTTCCACTCTGTATTTTTGCAAGCAGTTCAACAAATGGTC
ATCATTTTTATAACCCATATCTATATTCGAATCTGACATAACAAATAATACTAAGCACATCCTCCCACAT
CTCTTTTCATTCAAGTTGCGCAATTCCCCTAATAACTATGGATGGAGGGGGGACCGAGCCCAAAGATTAT
TCAAAACGATAACGACTTTTTCATGCGGCCAACGAAAAATAAAACTTTTCTCATATTCTCCTATTTCCCA
TTTCAAGAATTACATCCCCATGGGACGTTGAAATCACATCATATTAGTATATGTTAATTGTTCTTTTCAC
TGGAATATCGCCACGCCCCCCTTCCGGTGGCTCATTGGTTTCGAGAAGAAGGCGGAGCCGAAGTGGGTTC
TTCTTTCTTTTTTTTGTGGTAGAAGTCTAGCAGGATTAAGCTACTATTCCATTAGAGGATCTTCTTCTTC
CAAAAAGTGAAA
Features (pLannotate 1.2.2; 12 found; start..end, strand, type, name):
      1..618     +  CDS            tetR: TETR2_ECOLX - Experimental evidence at protein level: Swiss-Prot protein existence level 1. TetR is the repressor of the tetracycline resistance element; its N-terminal region forms a helix-turn-helix structure and binds DNA. Binding of tetracycline to TetR reduces the repressor affinity for the tetracycline resistance gene (tetA) promoter operator sites. From Escherichia coli.
    694..1122    +  CDS            qa-1f (fragment): QA1F_NEUCR - Protein predicted: Swiss-Prot protein existence level 4. Transcription activation of genes for enzymes and proteins of quinate metabolism by binding to a 16 base-pair sequence (consensus 5'- GGRTAARYRYTTAYCC-3') in front of each Qa genes. From Neurospora crassa (strain ATCC 24698 / 74-OR23-1A / CBS 708.71 / DSM 1257 / FGSC 987).
   1195..2052    +  CDS            mNeptune: mNeptune is a basic (constitutively fluorescent) far red fluorescent protein published in 2009, derived from Entacmaea quadricolor. It is reported to be a rapidly-maturing monomer with moderate acid sensitivity.
   2107..2739    +  CDS            tetR: TETR5_ECOLX - Experimental evidence at protein level: Swiss-Prot protein existence level 1. TetR is the repressor of the tetracycline resistance element; its N-terminal region forms a helix-turn-helix structure and binds DNA. Binding of tetracycline to TetR reduces the repressor affinity for the tetracycline resistance gene (tetA) promoter operator sites. From Escherichia coli.
   2797..3042    +  CDS            pie-1 (fragment): PIE1_CAEEL - Experimental evidence at protein level: Swiss-Prot protein existence level 1. Maternally provided PIE-1 is required for germline cell fate determination. Functions as a repressor of RNA polymerase II-dependent gene expression in the developing germline. Required for expression of nos-2 in P4 germline blastomere cells. Inhibits the histone deacetylase activity of hda-1. Represses transcriptional activation of cdk-9 and cit-1.1, which are members of the P-TEFb complex. From Caenorhabditis elegans.
   3648..3800    +  CDS            aex-5 (fragment): AEX5_CAEEL - Also known as kpc-3 From Caenorhabditis elegans.
   3928..3963    +  CDS            rop (fragment): Rop protein, which maintains plasmids at low copy number; rop
   4065..4164    +  misc_feature   bom (fragment): basis of mobility region from pBR322
   4262..4366    +  promoter       AmpR promoter: bla
   4367..5227    +  CDS            AmpR: β-lactamase; bla; confers resistance to ampicillin, carbenicillin, and related antibiotics
   5398..5986    +  rep_origin     ori: high-copy-number ColE1/pMB1/pBR322/pUC origin of replication
   7030..7046    -  promoter       OpIE-2 promoter (fragment): immediate-early gene 2 from the Orgyia pseudotsugata multicapsid nucleopolyhedrovirus; strong constitutive baculovirus promoter for insect cell expression
