[The description below was written by a language model from this plasmid's Addgene catalogue record and pLannotate feature annotations shown in this document.]
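Description:
TC562 is a C. elegans expression plasmid built on the pPD95.77 worm vector backbone and propagated in E. coli through a high-copy ColE1/pUC-type origin with ampicillin selection (AmpR under its bla promoter); short remnants of the pBR322 rop and bom regions are also annotated. According to the catalogue entry, it uses the unc-4 promoter to drive rtetR-QFAD(650-777+790-816), a hybrid transcription factor. This factor joins a reverse Tet repressor DNA-binding moiety to a trimmed activation domain from the Neurospora crassa QF (qa-1f) regulator. The unc-4 promoter itself is not picked up by the automated annotation and presumably lies in the unannotated stretch upstream of the first coding feature on the circular map. The 17-nt OpIE-2 promoter hit there is almost certainly spurious.

The feature table shows more than the catalogue summary mentions. After the TetR-like coding sequence and the qa-1f fragment come an mNeptune far-red fluorescent protein coding sequence, a second TetR-family coding sequence, and a fragment of the C. elegans transcriptional repressor PIE-1. This suggests a multi-part cassette in which a fluorescent marker and a TetR–PIE-1 repressor fusion accompany the activator, but the record does not state how these units are linked or whether they are co-expressed. A short aex-5 match further downstream may reflect worm genomic sequence in the backbone's 3' region.

The plasmid belongs to a Tet/Q hybrid toolkit for controlling transgene expression in worms, here restricted to cells where unc-4 is active. The depositor notes several sequence differences between the sequenced plasmid and the theoretical map, reported not to affect function.
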