Addgene plasmid #122618: TC562
Purpose: Punc-4::rtetR-QFAD(650-777+790-816)
Depositing lab: Tian Chi. Depositing organization: ShanghaiTech University. Publication: A Tet/Q Hybrid System for Robust and Versatile Control of Transgene Expression in C. elegans. Mao S, Qi Y, Zhu H, Huang X, Zou Y, Chi T. iScience. 2019 Jan 25;11:224-237. doi: 10.1016/j.isci.2018.12.023. Epub 2018 Dec 27. PubMed 30634168.
Backbone
  Vector backbone: pPD95.77
  Vector type: Worm Expression
Growth in bacteria
  Bacterial resistance: Ampicillin, 100 μg/mL
  Growth temperature: 37°C
  Growth strain: NEB Stable
  Copy number: High Copy
Gene/Insert
  Gene/Insert name: rtetR-QFAD(650-777+790-816) (alt name: Punc-4::rtetR-QFAD(650-777+790-816))
  Species: C. elegans (nematode)
  Cloning method: Unknown
Terms and licenses: Academic/Nonprofit Terms; Industry Terms: Not Available to Industry
Depositor comments: Several differences are present in the Addgene NGS sequence compared to the theoretical sequence present in the attached Genbank file that do not impact the function of the plasmid.
How to cite: TC562 was a gift from Tian Chi (Addgene plasmid # 122618 ; http://n2t.net/addgene:122618 ; RRID:Addgene_122618)
